Addgene plasmid #101075: PX458_KMT2B_2
Purpose: Encodes gRNA for 3' target of human KMT2B
Depositing lab: Eric Mendenhall & Richard M. Myers. Depositing organization: University of Alabama in Huntsville. Publication: CETCh-seq: CRISPR epitope tagging ChIP-seq of DNA-binding proteins. Savic D, Partridge EC, Newberry KM, Smith SB, Meadows SK, Roberts BS, Mackiewicz M, Mendenhall EM, Myers RM. Genome Res. 2015 Sep 9. 10.1101/gr.193540.115 PubMed 26355004.
Backbone
  Vector backbone: PX458
  Backbone manufacturer: Feng Zhang (Addgene plasmid # 48138)
  Vector type: CRISPR
Growth in bacteria
  Bacterial resistance: Ampicillin, 100 μg/mL
  Growth temperature: 37°C
  Growth strain: DH5alpha
  Copy number: High Copy
Gene/Insert
  Gene/Insert name: gRNA against KMT2B
  gRNA/shRNA sequence: GGGGTCGTGGTGGGCAGCCA
  Species: H. sapiens (human)
  Entrez Gene: KMT2B (a.k.a. CXXC10, DYT28, HRX2, MLL1B, MLL2, MLL4, MRD68, TRX2, WBP-7, WBP7)
  Cloning method: Gibson Cloning
Terms and licenses: Academic/Nonprofit Terms; Industry Terms: Not Available to Industry
Depositor comments: Note: This plasmid is part of the Mendenhall and Meyers CRISPR-based Tagging system to add a tag (currently using FLAG) to endogenous proteins. Please see https://www.addgene.org/crispr/tagging/ for more details.
How to cite: PX458_KMT2B_2 was a gift from Eric Mendenhall & Richard M. Myers (Addgene plasmid # 101075 ; http://n2t.net/addgene:101075 ; RRID:Addgene_101075)
