[The description below was written by a language model from this plasmid's Addgene catalogue record and pLannotate feature annotations shown in this document.]
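Description:
PX458_KMT2B_2 is an all-in-one mammalian CRISPR/Cas9 expression plasmid built on the PX458 backbone, carrying a guide RNA directed against the 3' end of the human KMT2B gene (also known as MLL2/MLL4). It is propagated in E. coli as a high-copy plasmid through a ColE1/pUC-type origin and selected with ampicillin via the β-lactamase gene. An f1/M13 phage origin is also present, along with a single AAV2 inverted terminal repeat and small bom and rop fragments that appear to be backbone remnants. With only one ITR annotated, the record gives no indication that the plasmid is intended for AAV packaging.

The payload consists of two expression units. A human U6 RNA polymerase III promoter drives the KMT2B-targeting spacer, inserted by Gibson cloning, fused to the Streptococcus pyogenes guide RNA scaffold; a second partial scaffold fragment lies just downstream. A hybrid promoter made of the CMV enhancer, the chicken β-actin promoter and a hybrid intron then drives S. pyogenes Cas9. The annotation software labels Cas9 as adjoining N- and C-terminal portions, but these are contiguous and form one full-length coding sequence. Cas9 is followed by a nucleoplasmin nuclear localization signal and EGFP, and the unit ends in a bovine growth hormone polyadenylation signal. The linker between Cas9 and EGFP is not annotated; EGFP allows transfected cells to be identified or sorted.

The plasmid belongs to a CRISPR-based epitope tagging system in which cutting near the 3' end of an endogenous gene allows a tag, currently FLAG, to be added to the native protein, supporting ChIP-seq of DNA-binding proteins. The depositor and sequencing-derived records differ by only a few nucleotides and share the same feature layout.
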