Features (pLannotate 1.2.2; 19 found; start..end, strand, type, name):
     17..257     +  promoter       U6 promoter: RNA polymerase III promoter for human U6 snRNA
    286..361     +  misc_RNA       gRNA scaffold: guide RNA scaffold for the Streptococcus pyogenes CRISPR/Cas9 system
    368..411     +  misc_RNA       gRNA scaffold (fragment): guide RNA scaffold for the Streptococcus pyogenes CRISPR/Cas9 system
    458..743     +  enhancer       CMV enhancer: human cytomegalovirus immediate early enhancer; contains an 18-bp deletion relative to the standard CMV enhancer
    745..1022    +  promoter       chicken β-actin promoter: No description available
   1023..1251    +  intron         hybrid intron: hybrid between chicken β-actin (CBA) and minute virus of mice (MMV) introns (Gray et al., 2011)
   1389..2990    +  CDS            Cas9(N): N-terminal portion of Streptococcus pyogenes Cas9 (Zetsche et al., 2015)
   2991..5489    +  CDS            Cas9(C): C-terminal portion of Streptococcus pyogenes Cas9 (Zetsche et al., 2015)
   5490..5537    +  CDS            nucleoplasmin NLS: bipartite nuclear localization signal from nucleoplasmin
   5607..6320    +  CDS            EGFP: EGFP is a basic (constitutively fluorescent) green fluorescent protein published in 1996, derived from Aequorea victoria. It is reported to be a rapidly-maturing weak dimer with moderate acid sensitivity.
   6354..6465    +  polyA_signal   bGH poly(A) signal: bovine growth hormone polyadenylation signal
   6570..6710    +  repeat_region  AAV2 ITR: inverted terminal repeat of adeno-associated virus serotype 2 inverted
   6715..6766    -  misc_feature   bom (fragment): basis of mobility region from pBR322
   6785..7165    +  rep_origin     M13 ori (sequence partly withheld): M13 bacteriophage origin of replication; arrow indicates direction of (+) strand synthesis
   7241..7290    -  misc_feature   bom (fragment): basis of mobility region from pBR322
   7392..7427    -  CDS            rop (fragment): Rop protein, which maintains plasmids at low copy number; rop
   7522..7626    +  promoter       AmpR promoter: bla
   7627..8487    +  CDS            AmpR: β-lactamase; bla; confers resistance to ampicillin, carbenicillin, and related antibiotics
   8658..9246    +  rep_origin     ori: high-copy-number ColE1/pMB1/pBR322/pUC origin of replication
>Addgene plasmid #101075 | PX458_KMT2B_2 | depositor full sequence | sequence record 190512 | Full Sequence
TTTTGCTCACATGTNNGAGGGCCTATTTCCCATGATTCCTTCATATTTGCATATACGATACAAGGCTGTT
AGAGAGATAATTGGAATTAATTTGACTGTAAACACAAAGATATTAGTACAAAATACGTGACGTAGAAAGT
AATAATTTCTTGGGTAGTTTGCAGTTTTAAAATTATGTTTTAAAATGGACTATCATATGCTTACCGTAAC
TTGAAAGTATTTCGATTTCTTGGCTTTATATATCTTGTGGAAAGGACGAAACACCGGGGTCGTGGTGGGC
AGCCAGTTTTAGAGCTAGAAATAGCAAGTTAAAATAAGGCTAGTCCGTTATCAACTTGAAAAAGTGGCAC
CGAGTCGGTGCTTTTTTGTTTTAGAGCTAGAAATAGCAAGTTAAAATAAGGCTAGTCCGTTTTTAGCGCG
TGCGCCAATTCTGCAGACAAATGGCTCTAGAGGTACCCGTTACATAACTTACGGTAAATGGCCCGCCTGG
CTGACCGCCCAACGACCCCCGCCCATTGACGTCAATAGTAACGCCAATAGGGACTTTCCATTGACGTCAA
TGGGTGGAGTATTTACGGTAAACTGCCCACTTGGCAGTACATCAAGTGTATCATATGCCAAGTACGCCCC
CTATTGACGTCAATGACGGTAAATGGCCCGCCTGGCATTGTGCCCAGTACATGACCTTATGGGACTTTCC
TACTTGGCAGTACATCTACGTATTAGTCATCGCTATTACCATGGTCGAGGTGAGCCCCACGTTCTGCTTC
ACTCTCCCCATCTCCCCCCCCTCCCCACCCCCAATTTTGTATTTATTTATTTTTTAATTATTTTGTGCAG
CGATGGGGGCGGGGGGGGGGGGGGGGCGCGCGCCAGGCGGGGCGGGGCGGGGCGAGGGGCGGGGCGGGGC
GAGGCGGAGAGGTGCGGCGGCAGCCAATCAGAGCGGCGCGCTCCGAAAGTTTCCTTTTATGGCGAGGCGG
CGGCGGCGGCGGCCCTATAAAAAGCGAAGCGCGCGGCGGGCGGGAGTCGCTGCGACGCTGCCTTCGCCCC
GTGCCCCGCTCCGCCGCCGCCTCGCGCCGCCCGCCCCGGCTCTGACTGACCGCGTTACTCCCACAGGTGA
GCGGGCGGGACGGCCCTTCTCCTCCGGGCTGTAATTAGCTGAGCAAGAGGTAAGGGTTTAAGGGATGGTT
GGTTGGTGGGGTATTAATGTTTAATTACCTGGAGCACCTGCCTGAAATCACTTTTTTTCAGGTTGGACCG
GTGCCACCATGGACTATAAGGACCACGACGGAGACTACAAGGATCATGATATTGATTACAAAGACGATGA
CGATAAGATGGCCCCAAAGAAGAAGCGGAAGGTCGGTATCCACGGAGTCCCAGCAGCCGACAAGAAGTAC
AGCATCGGCCTGGACATCGGCACCAACTCTGTGGGCTGGGCCGTGATCACCGACGAGTACAAGGTGCCCA
GCAAGAAATTCAAGGTGCTGGGCAACACCGACCGGCACAGCATCAAGAAGAACCTGATCGGAGCCCTGCT
GTTCGACAGCGGCGAAACAGCCGAGGCCACCCGGCTGAAGAGAACCGCCAGAAGAAGATACACCAGACGG
AAGAACCGGATCTGCTATCTGCAAGAGATCTTCAGCAACGAGATGGCCAAGGTGGACGACAGCTTCTTCC
ACAGACTGGAAGAGTCCTTCCTGGTGGAAGAGGATAAGAAGCACGAGCGGCACCCCATCTTCGGCAACAT
CGTGGACGAGGTGGCCTACCACGAGAAGTACCCCACCATCTACCACCTGAGAAAGAAACTGGTGGACAGC
ACCGACAAGGCCGACCTGCGGCTGATCTATCTGGCCCTGGCCCACATGATCAAGTTCCGGGGCCACTTCC
TGATCGAGGGCGACCTGAACCCCGACAACAGCGACGTGGACAAGCTGTTCATCCAGCTGGTGCAGACCTA
CAACCAGCTGTTCGAGGAAAACCCCATCAACGCCAGCGGCGTGGACGCCAAGGCCATCCTGTCTGCCAGA
CTGAGCAAGAGCAGACGGCTGGAAAATCTGATCGCCCAGCTGCCCGGCGAGAAGAAGAATGGCCTGTTCG
GAAACCTGATTGCCCTGAGCCTGGGCCTGACCCCCAACTTCAAGAGCAACTTCGACCTGGCCGAGGATGC
CAAACTGCAGCTGAGCAAGGACACCTACGACGACGACCTGGACAACCTGCTGGCCCAGATCGGCGACCAG
TACGCCGACCTGTTTCTGGCCGCCAAGAACCTGTCCGACGCCATCCTGCTGAGCGACATCCTGAGAGTGA
ACACCGAGATCACCAAGGCCCCCCTGAGCGCCTCTATGATCAAGAGATACGACGAGCACCACCAGGACCT
GACCCTGCTGAAAGCTCTCGTGCGGCAGCAGCTGCCTGAGAAGTACAAAGAGATTTTCTTCGACCAGAGC
AAGAACGGCTACGCCGGCTACATTGACGGCGGAGCCAGCCAGGAAGAGTTCTACAAGTTCATCAAGCCCA
TCCTGGAAAAGATGGACGGCACCGAGGAACTGCTCGTGAAGCTGAACAGAGAGGACCTGCTGCGGAAGCA
GCGGACCTTCGACAACGGCAGCATCCCCCACCAGATCCACCTGGGAGAGCTGCACGCCATTCTGCGGCGG
CAGGAAGATTTTTACCCATTCCTGAAGGACAACCGGGAAAAGATCGAGAAGATCCTGACCTTCCGCATCC
CCTACTACGTGGGCCCTCTGGCCAGGGGAAACAGCAGATTCGCCTGGATGACCAGAAAGAGCGAGGAAAC
CATCACCCCCTGGAACTTCGAGGAAGTGGTGGACAAGGGCGCTTCCGCCCAGAGCTTCATCGAGCGGATG
ACCAACTTCGATAAGAACCTGCCCAACGAGAAGGTGCTGCCCAAGCACAGCCTGCTGTACGAGTACTTCA
CCGTGTATAACGAGCTGACCAAAGTGAAATACGTGACCGAGGGAATGAGAAAGCCCGCCTTCCTGAGCGG
CGAGCAGAAAAAGGCCATCGTGGACCTGCTGTTCAAGACCAACCGGAAAGTGACCGTGAAGCAGCTGAAA
GAGGACTACTTCAAGAAAATCGAGTGCTTCGACTCCGTGGAAATCTCCGGCGTGGAAGATCGGTTCAACG
CCTCCCTGGGCACATACCACGATCTGCTGAAAATTATCAAGGACAAGGACTTCCTGGACAATGAGGAAAA
CGAGGACATTCTGGAAGATATCGTGCTGACCCTGACACTGTTTGAGGACAGAGAGATGATCGAGGAACGG
CTGAAAACCTATGCCCACCTGTTCGACGACAAAGTGATGAAGCAGCTGAAGCGGCGGAGATACACCGGCT
GGGGCAGGCTGAGCCGGAAGCTGATCAACGGCATCCGGGACAAGCAGTCCGGCAAGACAATCCTGGATTT
CCTGAAGTCCGACGGCTTCGCCAACAGAAACTTCATGCAGCTGATCCACGACGACAGCCTGACCTTTAAA
GAGGACATCCAGAAAGCCCAGGTGTCCGGCCAGGGCGATAGCCTGCACGAGCACATTGCCAATCTGGCCG
GCAGCCCCGCCATTAAGAAGGGCATCCTGCAGACAGTGAAGGTGGTGGACGAGCTCGTGAAAGTGATGGG
CCGGCACAAGCCCGAGAACATCGTGATCGAAATGGCCAGAGAGAACCAGACCACCCAGAAGGGACAGAAG
AACAGCCGCGAGAGAATGAAGCGGATCGAAGAGGGCATCAAAGAGCTGGGCAGCCAGATCCTGAAAGAAC
ACCCCGTGGAAAACACCCAGCTGCAGAACGAGAAGCTGTACCTGTACTACCTGCAGAATGGGCGGGATAT
GTACGTGGACCAGGAACTGGACATCAACCGGCTGTCCGACTACGATGTGGACCATATCGTGCCTCAGAGC
TTTCTGAAGGACGACTCCATCGACAACAAGGTGCTGACCAGAAGCGACAAGAACCGGGGCAAGAGCGACA
ACGTGCCCTCCGAAGAGGTCGTGAAGAAGATGAAGAACTACTGGCGGCAGCTGCTGAACGCCAAGCTGAT
TACCCAGAGAAAGTTCGACAATCTGACCAAGGCCGAGAGAGGCGGCCTGAGCGAACTGGATAAGGCCGGC
TTCATCAAGAGACAGCTGGTGGAAACCCGGCAGATCACAAAGCACGTGGCACAGATCCTGGACTCCCGGA
TGAACACTAAGTACGACGAGAATGACAAGCTGATCCGGGAAGTGAAAGTGATCACCCTGAAGTCCAAGCT
GGTGTCCGATTTCCGGAAGGATTTCCAGTTTTACAAAGTGCGCGAGATCAACAACTACCACCACGCCCAC
GACGCCTACCTGAACGCCGTCGTGGGAACCGCCCTGATCAAAAAGTACCCTAAGCTGGAAAGCGAGTTCG
TGTACGGCGACTACAAGGTGTACGACGTGCGGAAGATGATCGCCAAGAGCGAGCAGGAAATCGGCAAGGC
TACCGCCAAGTACTTCTTCTACAGCAACATCATGAACTTTTTCAAGACCGAGATTACCCTGGCCAACGGC
GAGATCCGGAAGCGGCCTCTGATCGAGACAAACGGCGAAACCGGGGAGATCGTGTGGGATAAGGGCCGGG
ATTTTGCCACCGTGCGGAAAGTGCTGAGCATGCCCCAAGTGAATATCGTGAAAAAGACCGAGGTGCAGAC
AGGCGGCTTCAGCAAAGAGTCTATCCTGCCCAAGAGGAACAGCGATAAGCTGATCGCCAGAAAGAAGGAC
TGGGACCCTAAGAAGTACGGCGGCTTCGACAGCCCCACCGTGGCCTATTCTGTGCTGGTGGTGGCCAAAG
TGGAAAAGGGCAAGTCCAAGAAACTGAAGAGTGTGAAAGAGCTGCTGGGGATCACCATCATGGAAAGAAG
CAGCTTCGAGAAGAATCCCATCGACTTTCTGGAAGCCAAGGGCTACAAAGAAGTGAAAAAGGACCTGATC
ATCAAGCTGCCTAAGTACTCCCTGTTCGAGCTGGAAAACGGCCGGAAGAGAATGCTGGCCTCTGCCGGCG
AACTGCAGAAGGGAAACGAACTGGCCCTGCCCTCCAAATATGTGAACTTCCTGTACCTGGCCAGCCACTA
TGAGAAGCTGAAGGGCTCCCCCGAGGATAATGAGCAGAAACAGCTGTTTGTGGAACAGCACAAGCACTAC
CTGGACGAGATCATCGAGCAGATCAGCGAGTTCTCCAAGAGAGTGATCCTGGCCGACGCTAATCTGGACA
AAGTGCTGTCCGCCTACAACAAGCACCGGGATAAGCCCATCAGAGAGCAGGCCGAGAATATCATCCACCT
GTTTACCCTGACCAATCTGGGAGCCCCTGCCGCCTTCAAGTACTTTGACACCACCATCGACCGGAAGAGG
TACACCAGCACCAAAGAGGTGCTGGACGCCACCCTGATCCACCAGAGCATCACCGGCCTGTACGAGACAC
GGATCGACCTGTCTCAGCTGGGAGGCGACAAAAGGCCGGCGGCCACGAAAAAGGCCGGCCAGGCAAAAAA
GAAAAAGGAATTCGGCAGTGGAGAGGGCAGAGGAAGTCTGCTAACATGCGGTGACGTCGAGGAGAATCCT
GGCCCAGTGAGCAAGGGCGAGGAGCTGTTCACCGGGGTGGTGCCCATCCTGGTCGAGCTGGACGGCGACG
TAAACGGCCACAAGTTCAGCGTGTCCGGCGAGGGCGAGGGCGATGCCACCTACGGCAAGCTGACCCTGAA
GTTCATCTGCACCACCGGCAAGCTGCCCGTGCCCTGGCCCACCCTCGTGACCACCCTGACCTACGGCGTG
CAGTGCTTCAGCCGCTACCCCGACCACATGAAGCAGCACGACTTCTTCAAGTCCGCCATGCCCGAAGGCT
ACGTCCAGGAGCGCACCATCTTCTTCAAGGACGACGGCAACTACAAGACCCGCGCCGAGGTGAAGTTCGA
GGGCGACACCCTGGTGAACCGCATCGAGCTGAAGGGCATCGACTTCAAGGAGGACGGCAACATCCTGGGG
CACAAGCTGGAGTACAACTACAACAGCCACAACGTCTATATCATGGCCGACAAGCAGAAGAACGGCATCA
AGGTGAACTTCAAGATCCGCCACAACATCGAGGACGGCAGCGTGCAGCTCGCCGACCACTACCAGCAGAA
CACCCCCATCGGCGACGGCCCCGTGCTGCTGCCCGACAACCACTACCTGAGCACCCAGTCCGCCCTGAGC
AAAGACCCCAACGAGAAGCGCGATCACATGGTCCTGCTGGAGTTCGTGACCGCCGCCGGGATCACTCTCG
GCATGGACGAGCTGTACAAGGAATTCTAACTAGAGCTCGCTGATCAGCCTCGACTGTGCCTTCTAGTTGC
CAGCCATCTGTTGTTTGCCCCTCCCCCGTGCCTTCCTTGACCCTGGAAGGTGCCACTCCCACTGTCCTTT
CCTAATAAAATGAGGAAATTGCATCGCATTGTCTGAGTAGGTGTCATTCTATTCTGGGGGGTGGGGTGGG
GCAGGACAGCAAGGGGGAGGATTGGGAAGAGAATAGCAGGCATGCTGGGGAGCGGCCGCAGGAACCCCTA
GTGATGGAGTTGGCCACTCCCTCTCTGCGCGCTCGCTCGCTCACTGAGGCCGGGCGACCAAAGGTCGCCC
GACGCCCGGGCTTTGCCCGGGCGGCCTCAGTGAGCGAGCGAGCGCGCAGCTGCCTGCAGGGGCGCCTGAT
GCGGTATTTTCTCCTTACGCATCTGTGCGGTATTTCACACCGCATA
[142 nt withheld, positions 6767-6908]
C
[141 nt withheld, positions 6910-7050]
CCTTTGACGTTGGAGTCCACGTTCTTT
[37 nt withheld, positions 7078-7114]
ACCCTATCTCGGGCTATTCTTTTGATTTATAAGGGATTTTGCCGATTTCGGCCTATTGGTTAAAAAATGA
GCTGATTTAACAAAAATTTAACGCGAATTTTAACAAAATATTAACGTTTACAATTTTATGGTGCACTCTC
AGTACAATCTGCTCTGATGCCGCATAGTTAAGCCAGCCCCGACACCCGCCAACACCCGCTGACGCGCCCT
GACGGGCTTGTCTGCTCCCGGCATCCGCTTACAGACAAGCTGTGACCGTCTCCGGGAGCTGCATGTGTCA
GAGGTTTTCACCGTCATCACCGAAACGCGCGAGACGAAAGGGCCTCGTGATACGCCTATTTTTATAGGTT
AATGTCATGATAATAATGGTTTCTTAGACGTCAGGTGGCACTTTTCGGGGAAATGTGCGCGGAACCCCTA
TTTGTTTATTTTTCTAAATACATTCAAATATGTATCCGCTCATGAGACAATAACCCTGATAAATGCTTCA
ATAATATTGAAAAAGGAAGAGTATGAGTATTCAACATTTCCGTGTCGCCCTTATTCCCTTTTTTGCGGCA
TTTTGCCTTCCTGTTTTTGCTCACCCAGAAACGCTGGTGAAAGTAAAAGATGCTGAAGATCAGTTGGGTG
CACGAGTGGGTTACATCGAACTGGATCTCAACAGCGGTAAGATCCTTGAGAGTTTTCGCCCCGAAGAACG
TTTTCCAATGATGAGCACTTTTAAAGTTCTGCTATGTGGCGCGGTATTATCCCGTATTGACGCCGGGCAA
GAGCAACTCGGTCGCCGCATACACTATTCTCAGAATGACTTGGTTGAGTACTCACCAGTCACAGAAAAGC
ATCTTACGGATGGCATGACAGTAAGAGAATTATGCAGTGCTGCCATAACCATGAGTGATAACACTGCGGC
CAACTTACTTCTGACAACGATCGGAGGACCGAAGGAGCTAACCGCTTTTTTGCACAACATGGGGGATCAT
GTAACTCGCCTTGATCGTTGGGAACCGGAGCTGAATGAAGCCATACCAAACGACGAGCGTGACACCACGA
TGCCTGTAGCAATGGCAACAACGTTGCGCAAACTATTAACTGGCGAACTACTTACTCTAGCTTCCCGGCA
ACAATTAATAGACTGGATGGAGGCGGATAAAGTTGCAGGACCACTTCTGCGCTCGGCCCTTCCGGCTGGC
TGGTTTATTGCTGATAAATCTGGAGCCGGTGAGCGTGGAAGCCGCGGTATCATTGCAGCACTGGGGCCAG
ATGGTAAGCCCTCCCGTATCGTAGTTATCTACACGACGGGGAGTCAGGCAACTATGGATGAACGAAATAG
ACAGATCGCTGAGATAGGTGCCTCACTGATTAAGCATTGGTAACTGTCAGACCAAGTTTACTCATATATA
CTTTAGATTGATTTAAAACTTCATTTTTAATTTAAAAGGATCTAGGTGAAGATCCTTTTTGATAATCTCA
TGACCAAAATCCCTTAACGTGAGTTTTCGTTCCACTGAGCGTCAGACCCCGTAGAAAAGATCAAAGGATC
TTCTTGAGATCCTTTTTTTCTGCGCGTAATCTGCTGCTTGCAAACAAAAAAACCACCGCTACCAGCGGTG
GTTTGTTTGCCGGATCAAGAGCTACCAACTCTTTTTCCGAAGGTAACTGGCTTCAGCAGAGCGCAGATAC
CAAATACTGTCCTTCTAGTGTAGCCGTAGTTAGGCCACCACTTCAAGAACTCTGTAGCACCGCCTACATA
CCTCGCTCTGCTAATCCTGTTACCAGTGGCTGCTGCCAGTGGCGATAAGTCGTGTCTTACCGGGTTGGAC
TCAAGACGATAGTTACCGGATAAGGCGCAGCGGTCGGGCTGAACGGGGGGTTCGTGCACACAGCCCAGCT
TGGAGCGAACGACCTACACCGAACTGAGATACCTACAGCGTGAGCTATGAGAAAGCGCCACGCTTCCCGA
AGGGAGAAAGGCGGACAGGTATCCGGTAAGCGGCAGGGTCGGAACAGGAGAGCGCACGAGGGAGCTTCCA
GGGGGAAACGCCTGGTATCTTTATAGTCCTGTCGGGTTTCGCCACCTCTGACTTGAGCGTCGATTTTTGT
GATGCTCGTCAGGGGGGCGGAGCCTATGGAAAAACGCCAGCAACGCGGCCTTTTTACGGTTCCTGGCCTT
TTGCTGGCC
