Features (pLannotate 1.2.2; 19 found; start..end, strand, type, name):
     15..255     +  promoter       U6 promoter: RNA polymerase III promoter for human U6 snRNA
    284..359     +  misc_RNA       gRNA scaffold: guide RNA scaffold for the Streptococcus pyogenes CRISPR/Cas9 system
    366..409     +  misc_RNA       gRNA scaffold (fragment): guide RNA scaffold for the Streptococcus pyogenes CRISPR/Cas9 system
    456..741     +  enhancer       CMV enhancer: human cytomegalovirus immediate early enhancer; contains an 18-bp deletion relative to the standard CMV enhancer
    743..1020    +  promoter       chicken β-actin promoter: No description available
   1021..1248    +  intron         hybrid intron: hybrid between chicken β-actin (CBA) and minute virus of mice (MMV) introns (Gray et al., 2011)
   1386..2987    +  CDS            Cas9(N): N-terminal portion of Streptococcus pyogenes Cas9 (Zetsche et al., 2015)
   2988..5486    +  CDS            Cas9(C): C-terminal portion of Streptococcus pyogenes Cas9 (Zetsche et al., 2015)
   5487..5534    +  CDS            nucleoplasmin NLS: bipartite nuclear localization signal from nucleoplasmin
   5604..6317    +  CDS            EGFP: EGFP is a basic (constitutively fluorescent) green fluorescent protein published in 1996, derived from Aequorea victoria. It is reported to be a rapidly-maturing weak dimer with moderate acid sensitivity.
   6351..6462    +  polyA_signal   bGH poly(A) signal: bovine growth hormone polyadenylation signal
   6567..6707    +  repeat_region  AAV2 ITR: inverted terminal repeat of adeno-associated virus serotype 2 inverted
   6712..6763    -  misc_feature   bom (fragment): basis of mobility region from pBR322
   6782..7237    +  rep_origin     f1 ori (sequence partly withheld): f1 bacteriophage origin of replication; arrow indicates direction of (+) strand synthesis
   7238..7287    -  misc_feature   bom (fragment): basis of mobility region from pBR322
   7389..7424    -  CDS            rop (fragment): Rop protein, which maintains plasmids at low copy number; rop
   7519..7623    +  promoter       AmpR promoter: bla
   7624..8484    +  CDS            AmpR: β-lactamase; bla; confers resistance to ampicillin, carbenicillin, and related antibiotics
   8655..9243    +  rep_origin     ori: high-copy-number ColE1/pMB1/pBR322/pUC origin of replication
>Addgene plasmid #101075 | PX458_KMT2B_2 | addgene full sequence | sequence record 194641 | Addgene NGS Result
TTTTGCTCACATGTGAGGGCCTATTTCCCATGATTCCTTCATATTTGCATATACGATACAAGGCTGTTAG
AGAGATAATTGGAATTAATTTGACTGTAAACACAAAGATATTAGTACAAAATACGTGACGTAGAAAGTAA
TAATTTCTTGGGTAGTTTGCAGTTTTAAAATTATGTTTTAAAATGGACTATCATATGCTTACCGTAACTT
GAAAGTATTTCGATTTCTTGGCTTTATATATCTTGTGGAAAGGACGAAACACCGGGGTCGTGGTGGGCAG
CCAGTTTTAGAGCTAGAAATAGCAAGTTAAAATAAGGCTAGTCCGTTATCAACTTGAAAAAGTGGCACCG
AGTCGGTGCTTTTTTGTTTTAGAGCTAGAAATAGCAAGTTAAAATAAGGCTAGTCCGTTTTTAGCGCGTG
CGCCAATTCTGCAGACAAATGGCTCTAGAGGTACCCGTTACATAACTTACGGTAAATGGCCCGCCTGGCT
GACCGCCCAACGACCCCCGCCCATTGACGTCAATAGTAACGCCAATAGGGACTTTCCATTGACGTCAATG
GGTGGAGTATTTACGGTAAACTGCCCACTTGGCAGTACATCAAGTGTATCATATGCCAAGTACGCCCCCT
ATTGACGTCAATGACGGTAAATGGCCCGCCTGGCATTGTGCCCAGTACATGACCTTATGGGACTTTCCTA
CTTGGCAGTACATCTACGTATTAGTCATCGCTATTACCATGGTCGAGGTGAGCCCCACGTTCTGCTTCAC
TCTCCCCATCTCCCCCCCCTCCCCACCCCCAATTTTGTATTTATTTATTTTTTAATTATTTTGTGCAGCG
ATGGGGGCGGGGGGGGGGGGGGGGCGCGCGCCAGGCGGGGCGGGGCGGGGCGAGGGGCGGGGCGGGGCGA
GGCGGAGAGGTGCGGCGGCAGCCAATCAGAGCGGCGCGCTCCGAAAGTTTCCTTTTATGGCGAGGCGGCG
GCGGCGGCGGCCCTATAAAAAGCGAAGCGCGCGGCGGGCGGGAGTCGCTGCGCGCTGCCTTCGCCCCGTG
CCCCGCTCCGCCGCCGCCTCGCGCCGCCCGCCCCGGCTCTGACTGACCGCGTTACTCCCACAGGTGAGCG
GGCGGGACGGCCCTTCTCCTCCGGGCTGTAATTAGCTGAGCAAGAGGTAAGGGTTTAAGGGATGGTTGGT
TGGTGGGGTATTAATGTTTAATTACCTGGAGCACCTGCCTGAAATCACTTTTTTTCAGGTTGGACCGGTG
CCACCATGGACTATAAGGACCACGACGGAGACTACAAGGATCATGATATTGATTACAAAGACGATGACGA
TAAGATGGCCCCAAAGAAGAAGCGGAAGGTCGGTATCCACGGAGTCCCAGCAGCCGACAAGAAGTACAGC
ATCGGCCTGGACATCGGCACCAACTCTGTGGGCTGGGCCGTGATCACCGACGAGTACAAGGTGCCCAGCA
AGAAATTCAAGGTGCTGGGCAACACCGACCGGCACAGCATCAAGAAGAACCTGATCGGAGCCCTGCTGTT
CGACAGCGGCGAAACAGCCGAGGCCACCCGGCTGAAGAGAACCGCCAGAAGAAGATACACCAGACGGAAG
AACCGGATCTGCTATCTGCAAGAGATCTTCAGCAACGAGATGGCCAAGGTGGACGACAGCTTCTTCCACA
GACTGGAAGAGTCCTTCCTGGTGGAAGAGGATAAGAAGCACGAGCGGCACCCCATCTTCGGCAACATCGT
GGACGAGGTGGCCTACCACGAGAAGTACCCCACCATCTACCACCTGAGAAAGAAACTGGTGGACAGCACC
GACAAGGCCGACCTGCGGCTGATCTATCTGGCCCTGGCCCACATGATCAAGTTCCGGGGCCACTTCCTGA
TCGAGGGCGACCTGAACCCCGACAACAGCGACGTGGACAAGCTGTTCATCCAGCTGGTGCAGACCTACAA
CCAGCTGTTCGAGGAAAACCCCATCAACGCCAGCGGCGTGGACGCCAAGGCCATCCTGTCTGCCAGACTG
AGCAAGAGCAGACGGCTGGAAAATCTGATCGCCCAGCTGCCCGGCGAGAAGAAGAATGGCCTGTTCGGAA
ACCTGATTGCCCTGAGCCTGGGCCTGACCCCCAACTTCAAGAGCAACTTCGACCTGGCCGAGGATGCCAA
ACTGCAGCTGAGCAAGGACACCTACGACGACGACCTGGACAACCTGCTGGCCCAGATCGGCGACCAGTAC
GCCGACCTGTTTCTGGCCGCCAAGAACCTGTCCGACGCCATCCTGCTGAGCGACATCCTGAGAGTGAACA
CCGAGATCACCAAGGCCCCCCTGAGCGCCTCTATGATCAAGAGATACGACGAGCACCACCAGGACCTGAC
CCTGCTGAAAGCTCTCGTGCGGCAGCAGCTGCCTGAGAAGTACAAAGAGATTTTCTTCGACCAGAGCAAG
AACGGCTACGCCGGCTACATTGACGGCGGAGCCAGCCAGGAAGAGTTCTACAAGTTCATCAAGCCCATCC
TGGAAAAGATGGACGGCACCGAGGAACTGCTCGTGAAGCTGAACAGAGAGGACCTGCTGCGGAAGCAGCG
GACCTTCGACAACGGCAGCATCCCCCACCAGATCCACCTGGGAGAGCTGCACGCCATTCTGCGGCGGCAG
GAAGATTTTTACCCATTCCTGAAGGACAACCGGGAAAAGATCGAGAAGATCCTGACCTTCCGCATCCCCT
ACTACGTGGGCCCTCTGGCCAGGGGAAACAGCAGATTCGCCTGGATGACCAGAAAGAGCGAGGAAACCAT
CACCCCCTGGAACTTCGAGGAAGTGGTGGACAAGGGCGCTTCCGCCCAGAGCTTCATCGAGCGGATGACC
AACTTCGATAAGAACCTGCCCAACGAGAAGGTGCTGCCCAAGCACAGCCTGCTGTACGAGTACTTCACCG
TGTATAACGAGCTGACCAAAGTGAAATACGTGACCGAGGGAATGAGAAAGCCCGCCTTCCTGAGCGGCGA
GCAGAAAAAGGCCATCGTGGACCTGCTGTTCAAGACCAACCGGAAAGTGACCGTGAAGCAGCTGAAAGAG
GACTACTTCAAGAAAATCGAGTGCTTCGACTCCGTGGAAATCTCCGGCGTGGAAGATCGGTTCAACGCCT
CCCTGGGCACATACCACGATCTGCTGAAAATTATCAAGGACAAGGACTTCCTGGACAATGAGGAAAACGA
GGACATTCTGGAAGATATCGTGCTGACCCTGACACTGTTTGAGGACAGAGAGATGATCGAGGAACGGCTG
AAAACCTATGCCCACCTGTTCGACGACAAAGTGATGAAGCAGCTGAAGCGGCGGAGATACACCGGCTGGG
GCAGGCTGAGCCGGAAGCTGATCAACGGCATCCGGGACAAGCAGTCCGGCAAGACAATCCTGGATTTCCT
GAAGTCCGACGGCTTCGCCAACAGAAACTTCATGCAGCTGATCCACGACGACAGCCTGACCTTTAAAGAG
GACATCCAGAAAGCCCAGGTGTCCGGCCAGGGCGATAGCCTGCACGAGCACATTGCCAATCTGGCCGGCA
GCCCCGCCATTAAGAAGGGCATCCTGCAGACAGTGAAGGTGGTGGACGAGCTCGTGAAAGTGATGGGCCG
GCACAAGCCCGAGAACATCGTGATCGAAATGGCCAGAGAGAACCAGACCACCCAGAAGGGACAGAAGAAC
AGCCGCGAGAGAATGAAGCGGATCGAAGAGGGCATCAAAGAGCTGGGCAGCCAGATCCTGAAAGAACACC
CCGTGGAAAACACCCAGCTGCAGAACGAGAAGCTGTACCTGTACTACCTGCAGAATGGGCGGGATATGTA
CGTGGACCAGGAACTGGACATCAACCGGCTGTCCGACTACGATGTGGACCATATCGTGCCTCAGAGCTTT
CTGAAGGACGACTCCATCGACAACAAGGTGCTGACCAGAAGCGACAAGAACCGGGGCAAGAGCGACAACG
TGCCCTCCGAAGAGGTCGTGAAGAAGATGAAGAACTACTGGCGGCAGCTGCTGAACGCCAAGCTGATTAC
CCAGAGAAAGTTCGACAATCTGACCAAGGCCGAGAGAGGCGGCCTGAGCGAACTGGATAAGGCCGGCTTC
ATCAAGAGACAGCTGGTGGAAACCCGGCAGATCACAAAGCACGTGGCACAGATCCTGGACTCCCGGATGA
ACACTAAGTACGACGAGAATGACAAGCTGATCCGGGAAGTGAAAGTGATCACCCTGAAGTCCAAGCTGGT
GTCCGATTTCCGGAAGGATTTCCAGTTTTACAAAGTGCGCGAGATCAACAACTACCACCACGCCCACGAC
GCCTACCTGAACGCCGTCGTGGGAACCGCCCTGATCAAAAAGTACCCTAAGCTGGAAAGCGAGTTCGTGT
ACGGCGACTACAAGGTGTACGACGTGCGGAAGATGATCGCCAAGAGCGAGCAGGAAATCGGCAAGGCTAC
CGCCAAGTACTTCTTCTACAGCAACATCATGAACTTTTTCAAGACCGAGATTACCCTGGCCAACGGCGAG
ATCCGGAAGCGGCCTCTGATCGAGACAAACGGCGAAACCGGGGAGATCGTGTGGGATAAGGGCCGGGATT
TTGCCACCGTGCGGAAAGTGCTGAGCATGCCCCAAGTGAATATCGTGAAAAAGACCGAGGTGCAGACAGG
CGGCTTCAGCAAAGAGTCTATCCTGCCCAAGAGGAACAGCGATAAGCTGATCGCCAGAAAGAAGGACTGG
GACCCTAAGAAGTACGGCGGCTTCGACAGCCCCACCGTGGCCTATTCTGTGCTGGTGGTGGCCAAAGTGG
AAAAGGGCAAGTCCAAGAAACTGAAGAGTGTGAAAGAGCTGCTGGGGATCACCATCATGGAAAGAAGCAG
CTTCGAGAAGAATCCCATCGACTTTCTGGAAGCCAAGGGCTACAAAGAAGTGAAAAAGGACCTGATCATC
AAGCTGCCTAAGTACTCCCTGTTCGAGCTGGAAAACGGCCGGAAGAGAATGCTGGCCTCTGCCGGCGAAC
TGCAGAAGGGAAACGAACTGGCCCTGCCCTCCAAATATGTGAACTTCCTGTACCTGGCCAGCCACTATGA
GAAGCTGAAGGGCTCCCCCGAGGATAATGAGCAGAAACAGCTGTTTGTGGAACAGCACAAGCACTACCTG
GACGAGATCATCGAGCAGATCAGCGAGTTCTCCAAGAGAGTGATCCTGGCCGACGCTAATCTGGACAAAG
TGCTGTCCGCCTACAACAAGCACCGGGATAAGCCCATCAGAGAGCAGGCCGAGAATATCATCCACCTGTT
TACCCTGACCAATCTGGGAGCCCCTGCCGCCTTCAAGTACTTTGACACCACCATCGACCGGAAGAGGTAC
ACCAGCACCAAAGAGGTGCTGGACGCCACCCTGATCCACCAGAGCATCACCGGCCTGTACGAGACACGGA
TCGACCTGTCTCAGCTGGGAGGCGACAAAAGGCCGGCGGCCACGAAAAAGGCCGGCCAGGCAAAAAAGAA
AAAGGAATTCGGCAGTGGAGAGGGCAGAGGAAGTCTGCTAACATGCGGTGACGTCGAGGAGAATCCTGGC
CCAGTGAGCAAGGGCGAGGAGCTGTTCACCGGGGTGGTGCCCATCCTGGTCGAGCTGGACGGCGACGTAA
ACGGCCACAAGTTCAGCGTGTCCGGCGAGGGCGAGGGCGATGCCACCTACGGCAAGCTGACCCTGAAGTT
CATCTGCACCACCGGCAAGCTGCCCGTGCCCTGGCCCACCCTCGTGACCACCCTGACCTACGGCGTGCAG
TGCTTCAGCCGCTACCCCGACCACATGAAGCAGCACGACTTCTTCAAGTCCGCCATGCCCGAAGGCTACG
TCCAGGAGCGCACCATCTTCTTCAAGGACGACGGCAACTACAAGACCCGCGCCGAGGTGAAGTTCGAGGG
CGACACCCTGGTGAACCGCATCGAGCTGAAGGGCATCGACTTCAAGGAGGACGGCAACATCCTGGGGCAC
AAGCTGGAGTACAACTACAACAGCCACAACGTCTATATCATGGCCGACAAGCAGAAGAACGGCATCAAGG
TGAACTTCAAGATCCGCCACAACATCGAGGACGGCAGCGTGCAGCTCGCCGACCACTACCAGCAGAACAC
CCCCATCGGCGACGGCCCCGTGCTGCTGCCCGACAACCACTACCTGAGCACCCAGTCCGCCCTGAGCAAA
GACCCCAACGAGAAGCGCGATCACATGGTCCTGCTGGAGTTCGTGACCGCCGCCGGGATCACTCTCGGCA
TGGACGAGCTGTACAAGGAATTCTAACTAGAGCTCGCTGATCAGCCTCGACTGTGCCTTCTAGTTGCCAG
CCATCTGTTGTTTGCCCCTCCCCCGTGCCTTCCTTGACCCTGGAAGGTGCCACTCCCACTGTCCTTTCCT
AATAAAATGAGGAAATTGCATCGCATTGTCTGAGTAGGTGTCATTCTATTCTGGGGGGTGGGGTGGGGCA
GGACAGCAAGGGGGAGGATTGGGAAGAGAATAGCAGGCATGCTGGGGAGCGGCCGCAGGAACCCCTAGTG
ATGGAGTTGGCCACTCCCTCTCTGCGCGCTCGCTCGCTCACTGAGGCCGGGCGACCAAAGGTCGCCCGAC
GCCCGGGCTTTGCCCGGGCGGCCTCAGTGAGCGAGCGAGCGCGCAGCTGCCTGCAGGGGCGCCTGATGCG
GTATTTTCTCCTTACGCATCTGTGCGGTATTTCACACCGCATA
[95 nt withheld, positions 6764-6858]
T
[46 nt withheld, positions 6860-6905]
C
[141 nt withheld, positions 6907-7047]
CCTTTGACGTTGGAGTCCACGTTCTTT
[37 nt withheld, positions 7075-7111]
ACTCTATCTCGGGCTATTCTTTTGATTTATAAGGGATTTTGCCGATTTCGGTCTATTGGTTAAAAAATGA
GCTGATTTAACAAAAATTTAACGCGAATTTTAACAAAATATTAACGTTTACAATTTTATGGTGCACTCTC
AGTACAATCTGCTCTGATGCCGCATAGTTAAGCCAGCCCCGACACCCGCCAACACCCGCTGACGCGCCCT
GACGGGCTTGTCTGCTCCCGGCATCCGCTTACAGACAAGCTGTGACCGTCTCCGGGAGCTGCATGTGTCA
GAGGTTTTCACCGTCATCACCGAAACGCGCGAGACGAAAGGGCCTCGTGATACGCCTATTTTTATAGGTT
AATGTCATGATAATAATGGTTTCTTAGACGTCAGGTGGCACTTTTCGGGGAAATGTGCGCGGAACCCCTA
TTTGTTTATTTTTCTAAATACATTCAAATATGTATCCGCTCATGAGACAATAACCCTGATAAATGCTTCA
ATAATATTGAAAAAGGAAGAGTATGAGTATTCAACATTTCCGTGTCGCCCTTATTCCCTTTTTTGCGGCA
TTTTGCCTTCCTGTTTTTGCTCACCCAGAAACGCTGGTGAAAGTAAAAGATGCTGAAGATCAGTTGGGTG
CACGAGTGGGTTACATCGAACTGGATCTCAACAGCGGTAAGATCCTTGAGAGTTTTCGCCCCGAAGAACG
TTTTCCAATGATGAGCACTTTTAAAGTTCTGCTATGTGGCGCGGTATTATCCCGTATTGACGCCGGGCAA
GAGCAACTCGGTCGCCGCATACACTATTCTCAGAATGACTTGGTTGAGTACTCACCAGTCACAGAAAAGC
ATCTTACGGATGGCATGACAGTAAGAGAATTATGCAGTGCTGCCATAACCATGAGTGATAACACTGCGGC
CAACTTACTTCTGACAACGATCGGAGGACCGAAGGAGCTAACCGCTTTTTTGCACAACATGGGGGATCAT
GTAACTCGCCTTGATCGTTGGGAACCGGAGCTGAATGAAGCCATACCAAACGACGAGCGTGACACCACGA
TGCCTGTAGCAATGGCAACAACGTTGCGCAAACTATTAACTGGCGAACTACTTACTCTAGCTTCCCGGCA
ACAATTAATAGACTGGATGGAGGCGGATAAAGTTGCAGGACCACTTCTGCGCTCGGCCCTTCCGGCTGGC
TGGTTTATTGCTGATAAATCTGGAGCCGGTGAGCGTGGAAGCCGCGGTATCATTGCAGCACTGGGGCCAG
ATGGTAAGCCCTCCCGTATCGTAGTTATCTACACGACGGGGAGTCAGGCAACTATGGATGAACGAAATAG
ACAGATCGCTGAGATAGGTGCCTCACTGATTAAGCATTGGTAACTGTCAGACCAAGTTTACTCATATATA
CTTTAGATTGATTTAAAACTTCATTTTTAATTTAAAAGGATCTAGGTGAAGATCCTTTTTGATAATCTCA
TGACCAAAATCCCTTAACGTGAGTTTTCGTTCCACTGAGCGTCAGACCCCGTAGAAAAGATCAAAGGATC
TTCTTGAGATCCTTTTTTTCTGCGCGTAATCTGCTGCTTGCAAACAAAAAAACCACCGCTACCAGCGGTG
GTTTGTTTGCCGGATCAAGAGCTACCAACTCTTTTTCCGAAGGTAACTGGCTTCAGCAGAGCGCAGATAC
CAAATACTGTTCTTCTAGTGTAGCCGTAGTTAGGCCACCACTTCAAGAACTCTGTAGCACCGCCTACATA
CCTCGCTCTGCTAATCCTGTTACCAGTGGCTGCTGCCAGTGGCGATAAGTCGTGTCTTACCGGGTTGGAC
TCAAGACGATAGTTACCGGATAAGGCGCAGCGGTCGGGCTGAACGGGGGGTTCGTGCACACAGCCCAGCT
TGGAGCGAACGACCTACACCGAACTGAGATACCTACAGCGTGAGCTATGAGAAAGCGCCACGCTTCCCGA
AGGGAGAAAGGCGGACAGGTATCCGGTAAGCGGCAGGGTCGGAACAGGAGAGCGCACGAGGGAGCTTCCA
GGGGGAAACGCCTGGTATCTTTATAGTCCTGTCGGGTTTCGCCACCTCTGACTTGAGCGTCGATTTTTGT
GATGCTCGTCAGGGGGGCGGAGCCTATGGAAAAACGCCAGCAACGCGGCCTTTTTACGGTTCCTGGCCTT
TTGCTGGCC
